Addgene plasmid #226126: pAM289
Purpose: Expression of Npl4 D460K/Y461A
Depositing lab: Andreas Martin. Depositing organization: University of California, Berkeley. Publication: The Ufd1 cofactor determines the linkage specificity of polyubiquitin chain engagement by the AAA+ ATPase Cdc48. Williams C, Dong KC, Arkinson C, Martin A. Mol Cell. 2023 Mar 2;83(5):759-769.e7. doi: 10.1016/j.molcel.2023.01.016. Epub 2023 Feb 2. PubMed 36736315.
Backbone
  Vector backbone: pET DUET
  Vector type: Bacterial Expression
Growth in bacteria
  Bacterial resistance: Ampicillin, 100 μg/mL
  Growth temperature: 37°C
  Growth strain: DH5alpha
  Copy number: High Copy
Gene/Insert
  Gene/Insert name: Npl4 D460K/Y461A
  Species: S. cerevisiae (budding yeast)
  Mutation: D460K/Y461A
  Entrez Gene: NPL4 (a.k.a. YBR170C, HRD4)
  Cloning method: Unknown
  Sequencing primers: 5′ Unknown
Terms and licenses: Academic/Nonprofit Terms; Industry Terms: Not Available to Industry
How to cite: pAM289 was a gift from Andreas Martin (Addgene plasmid # 226126 ; http://n2t.net/addgene:226126 ; RRID:Addgene_226126)
