[The description below was written by a language model from this plasmid's Addgene catalogue record and pLannotate feature annotations shown in this document.]
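Description:
pAM289 is a bacterial expression plasmid built on the pETDuet backbone for producing a mutant form of the budding yeast protein Npl4 carrying the substitutions D460K and Y461A. The 7.1 kb plasmid is propagated in E. coli through a ColE1/pBR322-type origin accompanied by the bom and rop elements. The catalogue lists it as high copy, although rop normally moderates copy number. Selection is by ampicillin via the β-lactamase gene. An f1 origin is also present, along with short remnants of the tetracycline resistance gene that are backbone leftovers rather than functional markers.

As is typical of the Duet design, the feature table shows two tandem T7 promoter/lac operator units. The first is followed by a T7 gene 10 ribosome binding site but no annotated coding sequence, so this cloning site appears to be empty. The NPL4 open reading frame sits downstream of the second T7 promoter/lac operator and is followed by a T7 terminator. A plasmid-borne lacI gene supplies the repressor, so expression requires a host providing T7 RNA polymerase and is induced with IPTG. S-tag and SET1 fragments are annotated after the NPL4 coding sequence. These are probably vector sequence, and the record does not indicate whether any of it is translated as a fusion, nor does it list a purification tag.

Npl4 is a substrate-recruiting cofactor that acts with Ufd1 in the Cdc48 segregase complex, which processes polyubiquitinated proteins. The associated study concerns how polyubiquitin chains are engaged by this AAA+ ATPase complex, so the plasmid most likely serves to make recombinant mutant Npl4 for biochemical comparison with wild type. The record does not state the specific functional effect of the two substitutions.
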