Features (pLannotate 1.2.2; 21 found; start..end, strand, type, name):
    315..392     -  promoter       lacI promoter: lacI
    400..679     -  CDS            TcR (fragment): tetracycline efflux protein; tet; confers resistance to tetracycline
    705..723     +  promoter       T7 promoter: promoter for bacteriophage T7 RNA polymerase
    724..748     +  protein_bind   lac operator: The lac repressor binds to the lac operator to inhibit transcription in E. coli. This inhibition can be relieved by adding lactose or isopropyl-β-D-thiogalactopyranoside (IPTG). lac repressor encoded by lacI
    763..785     +  RBS            RBS: efficient ribosome binding site from bacteriophage T7 gene 10 (Olins and Rangwala, 1989)
    935..953     +  promoter       T7 promoter: promoter for bacteriophage T7 RNA polymerase
    954..978     +  protein_bind   lac operator: The lac repressor binds to the lac operator to inhibit transcription in E. coli. This inhibition can be relieved by adding lactose or isopropyl-β-D-thiogalactopyranoside (IPTG). lac repressor encoded by lacI
   1021..2760    +  CDS            NPL4: NPL4_YEAST - Also known as HRD4. Experimental evidence at protein level: Swiss-Prot protein existence level 1. Substrate-recruiting cofactor of the CDC48-NPL4-UFD1 segregase (PubMed:31249135). Assists CDC48 in the dislocation of misfolded, polyubiquitinated ERAD substrates that are subsequently delivered to the proteasome for degradation (PubMed:11739805, PubMed:11740563, PubMed:11847109). Involved in the import of nuclear- targeted proteins into the nucleus and the export of poly(A) RNA out of the nucleus (PubMed:8930904, PubMed:11733065). Required for the proteasome-dependent processing/acti
   2776..2817    +  CDS            S-Tag (fragment): affinity and epitope tag derived from pancreatic ribonuclease A
   2847..2864    +  CDS            SET1 (fragment): solubility-enhancement tag derived from T7 phage gene 10B
   2872..2919    +  terminator     T7 terminator: transcription terminator for bacteriophage T7 RNA polymerase
   2956..3411    +  rep_origin     f1 ori (sequence partly withheld): f1 bacteriophage origin of replication; arrow indicates direction of (+) strand synthesis
   3526..4386    -  CDS            AmpR: β-lactamase; bla; confers resistance to ampicillin, carbenicillin, and related antibiotics
   4387..4479    -  promoter       AmpR promoter: bla
   4560..5148    +  rep_origin     ori: high-copy-number ColE1/pMB1/pBR322/pUC origin of replication
   5334..5473    -  misc_feature   bom: basis of mobility region from pBR322
   5575..5766    -  CDS            rop: Rop protein, which maintains plasmids at low copy number; rop
   5783..6163    +  CDS            YPB1_ECOLX: Protein predicted: Swiss-Prot protein existence level 4. From Escherichia coli.
   6225..6289    -  CDS            TcR (fragment): tetracycline efflux protein; tet; confers resistance to tetracycline
   6304..6325    -  protein_bind   CAP binding site: CAP binding activates transcription in the presence of cAMP. E. coli catabolite activator protein
   6338..314     -  CDS            lacI (across the origin): lac repressor; lacI; The lac repressor binds to the lac operator to inhibit transcription in E. coli. This inhibition can be relieved by adding lactose or isopropyl-β-D-thiogalactopyranoside (IPTG).
>Addgene plasmid #226126 | pAM289 | addgene full sequence | sequence record 446635 | Addgene NGS Result
TCGACGCCGCTTCGTTCTACCATCGACACCACCACGCTGGCACCCAGTTGATCGGCGCGAGATTTAATCG
CCGCGACAATTTGCGACGGCGCGTGCAGGGCCAGACTGGAGGTGGCAACGCCAATCAGCAACGACTGTTT
GCCCGCCAGTTGTTGTGCCACGCGGTTGGGAATGTAATTCAGCTCCGCCATCGCCGCTTCCACTTTTTCC
CGCGTTTTCGCAGAAACGTGGCTGGCCTGGTTCACCACGCGGGAAACGGTCTGATAAGAGACACCGGCAT
ACTCTGCGACATCGTATAACGTTACTGGTTTCACATTCACCACCCTGAATTGACTCTCTTCCGGGCGCTA
TCATGCCATACCGCGAAAGGTTTTGCGCCATTCGATGGTGTCCGGGATCTCGACGCTCTCCCTTATGCGA
CTCCTGCATTAGGAAGCAGCCCAGTAGTAGGTTGAGGCCGTTGAGCACCGCCGCCGCAAGGAATGGTGCA
TGCAAGGAGATGGCGCCCAACAGTCCCCCGGCCACGGGGCCTGCCACCATACCCACGCCGAAACAAGCGC
TCATGAGCCCGAAGTGGCGAGCCCGATCTTCCCCATCGGTGATGTCGGCGATATAGGCGCCAGCAACCGC
ACCTGTGGCGCCGGTGATGCCGGCCACGATGCGTCCGGCGTAGAGGATCGAGATCGATCTCGATCCCGCG
AAATTAATACGACTCACTATAGGGGAATTGTGAGCGGATAACAATTCCCCTCTAGAAATAATTTTGTTTA
ACTTTAAGAAGGAGATATACCATGGGCAGCAGCCATCACCATCATCACCACAGCCAGGATCCGAATTCGA
GCTCGGCGCGCCTGCAGGTCGACAAGCTTGCGGCCGCATAATGCTTAAGTCGAACAGAAAGTAATCGTAT
TGTACACGGCCGCATAATCGAAATTAATACGACTCACTATAGGGGAATTGTGAGCGGATAACAATTCCCC
ATCTTAGTATATTAGTTAAGTATAAGAAGGAGATATACATATGCTTATCAGATTTAGATCAAAAAACGGT
ACACACAGGGTTTCTTGTCAAGAAAACGACCTTTTCGGAACGGTCATTGAAAAGTTGGTGGGTAATCTGG
ACCCCAATGCCGATGTCGACACATTTACTGTTTGTGAGAAGCCCGGTCAAGGTATTCATGCTGTTTCTGA
ACTAGCTGATCGAACAGTGATGGATCTAGGACTAAAGCACGGTGACATGCTGATCCTTAACTATTCGGAC
AAGCCCGCTAATGAGAAAGATGGTGTCAATGTTGAAATCGGATCCGTAGGTATTGACAGCAAGGGAATTC
GTCAACACAGGTACGGTCCACTAAGGATCAAAGAACTCGCTGTAGATGAGGAACTAGAGAAAGAGGACGG
ATTAATTCCTCGTCAAAAATCAAAACTATGCAAGCACGGTGATAGAGGTATGTGTGAATACTGCTCGCCT
TTACCTCCTTGGGACAAAGAATATCATGAGAAGAATAAGATCAAACATATATCGTTTCATTCATATCTTA
AAAAGCTAAATGAAAATGCTAATAAGAAGGAGAACGGCAGCTCTTATATTTCCCCTCTTTCAGAACCTGA
TTTTAGAATCAATAAGCGTTGCCATAATGGCCATGAACCATGGCCTCGGGGGATATGTTCTAAATGTCAA
CCATCGGCAATTACATTACAACAGCAAGAATTTAGAATGGTTGACCACGTTGAATTTCAGAAGAGTGAAA
TAATTAATGAATTTATTCAGGCGTGGAGGTACACGGGTATGCAAAGATTTGGCTATATGTACGGATCTTA
TTCTAAGTATGATAACACACCTTTAGGTATAAAGGCCGTCGTTGAGGCGATATACGAGCCCCCTCAGCAT
GATGAGCAAGACGGTTTAACCATGGACGTAGAACAGGTCAAGAATGAAATGCTACAGATTGATAGACAGG
CTCAAGAAATGGGGCTTTCGCGAATTGGCCTAATATTTACAGATTTATCTGACGCGGGAGCTGGGGATGG
GTCTGTTTTTTGCAAAAGACATAAGGATTCGTTTTTTCTTTCATCATTAGAAGTTATTATGGCTGCTAGG
CATCAAACAAGGCATCCTAATGTAAGCAAGTATAGCGAACAAGGTTTTTTTTCTTCCAAGTTTGTAACTT
GCGTTATATCAGGTAATTTGGAAGGTGAAATTGATATTTCGAGCTACCAAGTATCCACAGAAGCTGAAGC
ATTGGTTACTGCAGATATGATAAGTGGGTCCACATTTCCTTCAATGGCATATATTAATGACACTACAGAT
GAAAGATATGTACCTGAGATATTTTACATGAAGTCGAATGAATATGGTATAACAGTGAAGGAAAATGCGA
AGCCTGCATTTCCGGTAAAGGCGCTTTTAGTGACGCTGACTCATGGGTTCCCGAATACCGATACGGAAAC
CAACTCGAAATTCGTTAGTTCCACCGGATTTCCATGGAGCAATCGACAAGCTATGGGGCAATCTCAAGAT
TATCAAGAATTAAAAAAGTATTTATTCAATGTGGCTTCAAGTGGAGATTTCAATCTTTTGCATGAAAAAA
TCTCGAACTTTCATTTACTATTATACATAAATTCTCTGCAGATACTCTCTCCAGACGAATGGAAGTTACT
AATAGAATCTGCTGTGAAAAATGAATGGGAAGAATCTCTACTAAAACTTGTCTCATCGGCTGGTTGGCAA
ACGTTAGTCATGATCCTTCAGGAAAGCGGCTAGCTCGAGTCTGGTAAAGAAACCGCTGCTGCGAAATTTG
AACGCCAGCACATGGACTCGTCTACTAGCGCAGCTTAATTAACCTAGGCTGCTGCCACCGCTGAGCAATA
ACTAGCATAACCCCTTGGGGCCTCTAAACGGGTCTTGAGGGGTTTTTTGCTGAAAGGAGGAACTATATCC
GGATTGGCGAATGGG
[124 nt withheld, positions 2956-3079]
C
[91 nt withheld, positions 3081-3171]
A
[49 nt withheld, positions 3173-3221]
CCTTTGACGTTGGAGTCCACGTTCTTT
[37 nt withheld, positions 3249-3285]
ACCCTATCTCGGTCTATTCTTTTGATTTATAAGGGATTTTGCCGATTTCGGCCTATTGGTTAAAAAATGA
GCTGATTTAACAAAAATTTAACGCGAATTTTAACAAAATATTAACGTTTACAATTTCTGGCGGCACGATG
GCATGAGATTATCAAAAAGGATCTTCACCTAGATCCTTTTAAATTAAAAATGAAGTTTTAAATCAATCTA
AAGTATATATGAGTAAACTTGGTCTGACAGTTACCAATGCTTAATCAGTGAGGCACCTATCTCAGCGATC
TGTCTATTTCGTTCATCCATAGTTGCCTGACTCCCCGTCGTGTAGATAACTACGATACGGGAGGGCTTAC
CATCTGGCCCCAGTGCTGCAATGATACCGCGAGACCCACGCTCACCGGCTCCAGATTTATCAGCAATAAA
CCAGCCAGCCGGAAGGGCCGAGCGCAGAAGTGGTCCTGCAACTTTATCCGCCTCCATCCAGTCTATTAAT
TGTTGCCGGGAAGCTAGAGTAAGTAGTTCGCCAGTTAATAGTTTGCGCAACGTTGTTGCCATTGCTACAG
GCATCGTGGTGTCACGCTCGTCGTTTGGTATGGCTTCATTCAGCTCCGGTTCCCAACGATCAAGGCGAGT
TACATGATCCCCCATGTTGTGCAAAAAAGCGGTTAGCTCCTTCGGTCCTCCGATCGTTGTCAGAAGTAAG
TTGGCCGCAGTGTTATCACTCATGGTTATGGCAGCACTGCATAATTCTCTTACTGTCATGCCATCCGTAA
GATGCTTTTCTGTGACTGGTGAGTACTCAACCAAGTCATTCTGAGAATAGTGTATGCGGCGACCGAGTTG
CTCTTGCCCGGCGTCAATACGGGATAATACCGCGCCACATAGCAGAACTTTAAAAGTGCTCATCATTGGA
AAACGTTCTTCGGGGCGAAAACTCTCAAGGATCTTACCGCTGTTGAGATCCAGTTCGATGTAACCCACTC
GTGCACCCAACTGATCTTCAGCATCTTTTACTTTCACCAGCGTTTCTGGGTGAGCAAAAACAGGAAGGCA
AAATGCCGCAAAAAAGGGAATAAGGGCGACACGGAAATGTTGAATACTCATACTCTTCCTTTTTCAATCA
TGATTGAAGCATTTATCAGGGTTATTGTCTCATGAGCGGATACATATTTGAATGTATTTAGAAAAATAAA
CAAATAGGTCATGACCAAAATCCCTTAACGTGAGTTTTCGTTCCACTGAGCGTCAGACCCCGTAGAAAAG
ATCAAAGGATCTTCTTGAGATCCTTTTTTTCTGCGCGTAATCTGCTGCTTGCAAACAAAAAAACCACCGC
TACCAGCGGTGGTTTGTTTGCCGGATCAAGAGCTACCAACTCTTTTTCCGAAGGTAACTGGCTTCAGCAG
AGCGCAGATACCAAATACTGTCCTTCTAGTGTAGCCGTAGTTAGGCCACCACTTCAAGAACTCTGTAGCA
CCGCCTACATACCTCGCTCTGCTAATCCTGTTACCAGTGGCTGCTGCCAGTGGCGATAAGTCGTGTCTTA
CCGGGTTGGACTCAAGACGATAGTTACCGGATAAGGCGCAGCGGTCGGGCTGAACGGGGGGTTCGTGCAC
ACAGCCCAGCTTGGAGCGAACGACCTACACCGAACTGAGATACCTACAGCGTGAGCTATGAGAAAGCGCC
ACGCTTCCCGAAGGGAGAAAGGCGGACAGGTATCCGGTAAGCGGCAGGGTCGGAACAGGAGAGCGCACGA
GGGAGCTTCCAGGGGGAAACGCCTGGTATCTTTATAGTCCTGTCGGGTTTCGCCACCTCTGACTTGAGCG
TCGATTTTTGTGATGCTCGTCAGGGGGGCGGAGCCTATGGAAAAACGCCAGCAACGCGGCCTTTTTACGG
TTCCTGGCCTTTTGCTGGCCTTTTGCTCACATGTTCTTTCCTGCGTTATCCCCTGATTCTGTGGATAACC
GTATTACCGCCTTTGAGTGAGCTGATACCGCTCGCCGCAGCCGAACGACCGAGCGCAGCGAGTCAGTGAG
CGAGGAAGCGGAAGAGCGCCTGATGCGGTATTTTCTCCTTACGCATCTGTGCGGTATTTCACACCGCAAT
GGTGCACTCTCAGTACAATCTGCTCTGATGCCGCATAGTTAAGCCAGTATACACTCCGCTATCGCTACGT
GACTGGGTCATGGCTGCGCCCCGACACCCGCCAACACCCGCTGACGCGCCCTGACGGGCTTGTCTGCTCC
CGGCATCCGCTTACAGACAAGCTGTGACCGTCTCCGGGAGCTGCATGTGTCAGAGGTTTTCACCGTCATC
ACCGAAACGCGCGAGGCAGCTGCGGTAAAGCTCATCAGCGTGGTCGTGAAGCGATTCACAGATGTCTGCC
TGTTCATCCGCGTCCAGCTCGTTGAGTTTCTCCAGAAGCGTTAATGTCTGGCTTCTGATAAAGCGGGCCA
TGTTAAGGGCGGTTTTTTCCTGTTTGGTCACTGATGCCTCCGTGTAAGGGGGATTTCTGTTCATGGGGGT
AATGATACCGATGAAACGAGAGAGGATGCTCACGATACGGGTTACTGATGATGAACATGCCCGGTTACTG
GAACGTTGTGAGGGTAAACAACTGGCGGTATGGATGCGGCGGGACCAGAGAAAAATCACTCAGGGTCAAT
GCCAGCGCTTCGTTAATACAGATGTAGGTGTTCCACAGGGTAGCCAGCAGCATCCTGCGATGCAGATCCG
GAACATAATGGTGCAGGGCGCTGACTTCCGCGTTTCCAGACTTTACGAAACACGGAAACCGAAGACCATT
CATGTTGTTGCTCAGGTCGCAGACGTTTTGCAGCAGCAGTCGCTTCACGTTCGCTCGCGTATCGGTGATT
CATTCTGCTAACCAGTAAGGCAACCCCGCCAGCCTAGCCGGGTCCTCAACGACAGGAGCACGATCATGCT
AGTCATGCCCCGCGCCCACCGGAAGGAGCTGACTGGGTTGAAGGCTCTCAAGGGCATCGGTCGAGATCCC
GGTGCCTAATGAGTGAGCTAACTTACATTAATTGCGTTGCGCTCACTGCCCGCTTTCCAGTCGGGAAACC
TGTCGTGCCAGCTGCATTAATGAATCGGCCAACGCGCGGGGAGAGGCGGTTTGCGTATTGGGCGCCAGGG
TGGTTTTTCTTTTCACCAGTGAGACGGGCAACAGCTGATTGCCCTTCACCGCCTGGCCCTGAGAGAGTTG
CAGCAAGCGGTCCACGCTGGTTTGCCCCAGCAGGCGAAAATCCTGTTTGATGGTGGTTAACGGCGGGATA
TAACATGAGCTGTCTTCGGTATCGTCGTATCCCACTACCGAGATATCCGCACCAACGCGCAGCCCGGACT
CGGTAATGGCGCGCATTGCGCCCAGCGCCATCTGATCGTTGGCAACCAGCATCGCAGTGGGAACGATGCC
CTCATTCAGCATTTGCATGGTTTGTTGAAAACCGGACATGGCACTCCAGTCGCCTTCCCGTTCCGCTATC
GGCTGAATTTGATTGCGAGTGAGATATTTATGCCAGCCAGCCAGACGCAGACGCGCCGAGACAGAACTTA
ATGGGCCCGCTAACAGCGCGATTTGCTGGTGACCCAATGCGACCAGATGCTCCACGCCCAGTCGCGTACC
GTCTTCATGGGAGAAAATAATACTGTTGATGGGTGTCTGGTCAGAGACATCAAGAAATAACGCCGGAACA
TTAGTGCAGGCAGCTTCCACAGCAATGGCATCCTGGTCATCCAGCGGATAGTTAATGATCAGCCCACTGA
CGCGTTGCGCGAGAAGATTGTGCACCGCCGCTTTACAGGCT
